>Addgene plasmid #40384 | pBACgus/LRRK2 1867-2161 C-His_C2024S/C2025S | depositor full sequence | sequence record 52061 | pBACgus/LRRK2 1867-2161 C-His_C2024S/C2025S sequence 8299 bps
GGAACGGCTCCGCCCACTATTAATGAAATTAAAAATTCCAATTTTAAAAAACGCAGCAAGAGAAACATTT
GTATGAAAGAATGCGTAGAAGGAAAGAAAAATGTCGTCGACATGCTGAACAACAAGATTAATATGCCTCC
GTGTATAAAAAAAATATTGAACGATTTGAAAGAAAACAATGTACCGCGCGGCGGTATGTACAGGAAGAGG
TTTATACTAAACTGTTACATTGCAAACGTGGTTTCGTGTGCCAAGTGTGAAAACCGATGTTTAATCAAGG
CTCTGACGCATTTCTACAACCACGACTCCAAGTGTGTGGGTGAAGTCATGCATCTTTTAATCAAATCCCA
AGATGTGTATAAACCACCAAACTGCCAAAAAATGAAAACTGTCGACAAGCTCTGTCCGTTTGCTGGCAAC
TGCAAGGGTCTCAATCCTATTTGTAATTATTGAATAATAAAACAATTATAAATGCTAAATTTGTTTTTTA
TTAACGATACAAACCAAACGCAACAAGAACATTTGTAGTATTATCTATAATTGAAAACGCGTAGTTATAA
TCGCTGAGGTAATATTTAAAATCATTTTCAAATGATTCACAGTTAATTTGCGACAATATAATTTTATTTT
CACATAAACTAGACGCCTTGTCGTCTTCTTCTTCGTATTCCTTCTCTTTTTCATTTTTCTCTTCATAAAA
ATTAACATAGTTATTATCGTATCCATATATGTATCTATCGTATAGAGTAAATTTTTTGTTGTCATAAATA
TATATGTCTTTTTTAATGGGGTGTATAGTACCGCTGCGCATAGTTTTTCTGTAATTTACAACAGTGCTAT
TTTCTGGTAGTTCTTCGGAGTGTGTTGCTTTAATTATTAAATTTATATAATCAATGAATTTGGGATCGTC
GGTTTTGTACAATATGTTGCCGGCATAGTACGCAGCTTCTTCTAGTTCAATTACACCATTTTTTAGCAGC
ACCGGATTAACATAACTTTCCAAAATGTTGTACGAACCGTTAAACAAAAACAGTTCACCTCCCTTTTCTA
TACTATTGTCTGCGAGCAGTTGTTTGTTGTTAAAAATAACAGCCATTGTAATGAGACGCACAAACTAATA
TCACAAACTGGAAATGTCTATCAATATATAGTTGCTGATCAGATCCTCATTGTTTGCCTCCCTGCTGCGG
TTTTTCACCGAAGTTCATGCCAGTCCAGCGTTTTTGCAGCAGAAAAGCCGCCGACTTCGGTTTGCGGTCG
CGAGTGAAGATCCCTTTCTTGTTACCGCCAACGCGCAATATGCCTTGCGAGGTCGCAAAATCGGCGAAAT
TCCATACCTGTTCACCGACGACGGCGCTGACGCGATCAAAGACGCGGTGATACATATCCAGCCATGCACA
CTGATACTCTTCACTCCACATGTCGGTGTACATTGAGTGCAGCCCGGCTAACGTATCCACGCCGTATTCG
GTGATGATAATCGGCTGATGCAGTTTCTCCTGCCAGGCCAGAAGTTCTTTTTCCAGTACCTTCTCTGCCG
TTTCCAAATCGCCGCTTTGGACATACCATCCGTAATAACGGTTCAGGCACAGCACATCAAAGAGATCGCT
GATGGTATCGGTGTGAGCGTCGCAGAACATTACATTGACGCAGGTGATCGGACGCGTCGGGTCGAGTTTA
CGCGTTGCTTCCGCCAGTGGCGCGAAATATTCCCGTGCACCTTGCGGACGGGTATCCGGTTCGTTGGCAA
TACTCCACATCACCACGCTTGGGTGGTTTTTGTCACGCGCTATCAGCTCTTTAATCGCCTGTAAGTGCGC
TTGCTGAGTTTCCCCGTTGACTGCCTCTTCGCTGTACAGTTCTTTCGGCTTGTTGCCCGCTTCGAAACCA
ATGCCTAAAGAGAGCGAAAAGCCGACAGCAGCAGTTTCATCAATCACCACGATGCCATGTTCATCTGCCC
AGTCGAGCATCTCTTCAGCGTAAGGGTAATGCGAGGTACGGTAGGAGTTGGCCCCAATCCAGTCCATTAA
TGCGTGGTCGTGCACCATCAGCACGTTATCGAATCCTTTGCCACGTAAGTCCGCATCTTCATGACGACCA
AAGCCAGTAAAGTAGAACGGTTTGTGGTTAATCAGGAACTGTTGGCCCTTCACTGCCACTGACCGGATGC
CGACGCGAAGCGGGTAGATATCACACTCTGTCTGGCTTTTGGCTGTGACGCACAGTTCATAGAGATAACC
TTCACCCGGTTGCCAGAGGTGCGGATTCACCACTTGCAAAGTCCCGCTAGTGCCTTGTCCAGTTGCAACC
ACCTGTTGATCCGCATCACGCAGTTCAACGCTGACATCACCATTGGCCACCACCTGCCAGTCAACAGACG
CGTGGTTACAGTCTTGCGCGACATGCGTCACCACGGTGATATCGTCCACCCAGGTGTTCGGCGTGGTGTA
GAGCATTACGCTGCGATGGATTCCGGCATAGTTAAAGAAATCATGGAAGTAAGACTGCTTTTTCTTGCCG
TTTTCGTCGGTAATCACCATTCCCGGCGGGATAGTCTGCCAGTTCAGTTCGTTGTTCACACAAACGGTGA
TACGTACACTTTTCCCGGCAATAACATACGGCGTGACATCGGCTTCAAATGGCGTATAGCCGCCCTGATG
CTCCATCACTTCCTGATTATTGACCCACACTTTGCCGTAATGAGTGACCGCATCGAAACGCAGCACGATA
CGCTGGCCTGCCCAACCTTTCGGTATAAAGACTTCGCGCTGATACCAGACGTTGCCCGCATAATTACGAA
TATCTGCATCGGCGAACTGATCGTTAAAACTGCCTGGCACAGCAATTGCCCGGCTTTCTTGTAACGCGCT
TTCCCACCAACGCTGATCAATTCCACAGTTTTCGCGATCCAGACTGAATGCCCACAGGCCGTCGAGTTTT
TTGATTTCACGGGTTGGGGTTTCTACAGGACGGACCATATTTATAGGTGTAATTTATGTAGCTGTAATTT
TTACCTTATTAATATTTTTTACGCTTTGCATTCGACGACTGAACTCCCAAATATATGTTTAACTCGTCTT
GGTCGTTTGAATTTTTGTTGCTGTGTTTCCTAATATTTTCCATCACCTTAAATATGTTATTGTAATCCTC
AATGTTGAACTTGCAATTGGACACGGCATAGTTTTCCATAGTCGTGTAAAACATGGTATTGGCTGCATTG
TAATACATCCGACTGAGCGGGTACGGATCTATGTGTTTGAGCAGCCTGTTCAAAAACTCTGCATCGTCGC
AAAACGGAATTTCGTCGACAGATCTGATCATGGAGATAATTAAAATGATAACCATCTCGCAAATAAATAA
GTATTTTACTGTTTTCGTAACAGTTTTGTAATAAAAAAACCTATAAATATAGGATCCATGAACATCATGC
TCAACAACGATGAGCTCGAATTTGAACAAGCTCCAGAATTCCTGCTCGGCGACGGCTCTTTCGGCTCCGT
ATACCGTGCTGCTTATGAAGGCGAAGAAGTCGCCGTAAAGATCTTCAACAAGCACACCTCGCTCCGTCTG
CTCCGTCAGGAACTGGTCGTTCTGTGTCATCTGCACCATCCGAGCCTCATCTCCCTGCTGGCCGCTGGCA
TCCGTCCTCGTATGCTGGTGATGGAGCTGGCATCCAAGGGCTCTCTCGACCGCCTGCTGCAGCAGGACAA
GGCTTCTCTGACCCGTACTCTGCAGCATCGTATCGCTCTGCATGTAGCTGACGGCCTGCGTTATCTTCAT
TCTGCAATGATCATTTATCGCGACCTGAAACCTCATAATGTACTGCTGTTTACTCTGTACCCGAACGCTG
CCATCATCGCTAAGATTGCAGACTATGGTATTGCGCAGTACAGCAGCCGCATGGGCATTAAAACAAGCGA
AGGTACGCCGGGTTTCCGTGCTCCAGAAGTGGCTCGTGGCAACGTTATTTACAACCAGCAAGCTGACGTT
TACTCGTTCGGTCTGCTCCTGTACGATATCCTGACTACCGGCGGCCGTATCGTAGAAGGTCTGAAGTTCC
CTAACGAATTCGACGAACTGGAAATCCAGGGCAAGCTGCCAGACCCGGTTAAAGAATACGGTTGCGCTCC
GTGGCCGATGGTAGAGAAGCTCATCAAACAGTGCCTTAAAGAAAACCCTCAGGAACGTCCAACCTCTGCT
CAAGTGTTCGACATCCTTAACAGCGCTGAACTCGTCTGTCTGACTCGCCGTATTCTCCTGCCTAAGAATG
TTATCGTGGAATGTATGGTTGCTACTCACCATAACCACCACCATCACCATCATTGATAAGCTTGCGGCCG
CACTCGAGCACCACCACCACCACCACTAACCTAGGTAGCTGAGCGCATGCAAGCTGATCCGGGTTATTAG
TACATTTATTAAGCGCTAGATTCTGTGCGTTGTTGATTTACAGACAATTGTTGTACGTATTTTAATAATT
CATTAAATTTATAATCTTTAGGGTGGTATGTTAGAGCGAAAATCAAATGATTTTCAGCGTCTTTATATCT
GAATTTAAATATTAAATCCTCAATAGATTTGTAAAATAGGTTTCGATTAGTTTCAAACAAGGGTTGTTTT
TCCGAACCGATGGCTGGACTATCTAATGGATTTTCGCTCAACGCCACAAAACTTGCCAAATCTTGTAGCA
GCAATCTAGCTTTGTCGATATTCGTTTGTGTTTTGTTTTGTAATAAAGGTTCGACGTCGTTCAAAATATT
ATGCGCTTTTGTATTTCTTTCATCACTGTCGTTAGTGTACAATTGACTCGACGTAAACACGTTAAATAGA
GCTTGGACATATTTAACATCGGGCGTGTTAGCTTTATTAGGCCGATTATCGTCGTCGTCCCAACCCTCGT
CGTTAGAAGTTGCTTCCGAAGACGATTTTGCCATAGCCACACGACGCCTATTAATTGTGTCGGCTAACAC
GTCCGCGATCAAATTTGTAGTTGAGCTTTTTGGAATTATTTCTGATTGCGGGCGTTTTTGGGCGGGTTTC
AATCTAACTGTGCCCGATTTTAATTCAGACAACACGTTAGAAAGCGATGGTGCAGGCGGTGGTAACATTT
CAGACGGCAAATCTACTAATGGCGGCGGTGGTGGAGCTGATGATAAATCTACCATCGGTGGAGGCGCAGG
CGGGGCTGGCGGCGGAGGCGGAGGCGGAGGTGGTGGCGGTGATGCAGACGGCGGTTTAGGCTCAAATGTC
TCTTTAGGCAACACAGTCGGCACCTCAACTATTGTACTGGTTTCGGGCGCCGTTTTTGGTTTGACCGGTC
TGAGACGAGTGCGATTTTTTTCGTTTCTAATAGCTTCCAACAATTGTTGTCTGTCGTCTAAAGGTGCAGC
GGGTTGAGGTTCCGTCGGCATTGGTGGAGCGGGCGGCAATTCAGACATCGATGGTGGTGGTGGTGGTGGA
GGCGCTGGAATGTTAGGCACGGGAGAAGGTGGTGGCGGCGGTGCCGCCGGTATAATTTGTTCTGGTTTAG
TTTGTTCGCGCACGATTGTGGGCACCGGCGCAGGCGCCGCTGGCTGCACAACGGAAGGTCGTCTGCTTCG
AGGCAGCGCTTGGGGTGGTGGCAATTCAATATTATAATTGGAATACAAATCGTAAAAATCTGCTATAAGC
ATTGTAATTTCGCTATCGTTTACCGTGCCGATATTTAACAACCGCTCAATGTAAGCAATTGTATTGTAAA
GAGATTGTCTCAAGCTCGGATCGATCCCGCACGCCGATAACAAGCCTTTTCATTTTTACTACAGCATTGT
AGTGGCGAGACACTTCGCTGTCGTCGAGGTTTAAACGCTTCCTCGCTCACTGACTCGCTGCGCTCGGTCG
TTCGGCTGCGGCGAGCGGTATCAGCTCACTCAAAGGCGGTAATACGGTTATCCACAGAATCAGGGGATAA
CGCAGGAAAGAACATGTGAGCAAAAGGCCAGCAAAAGGCCAGGAACCGTAAAAAGGCCGCGTTGCTGGCG
TTTTTCCATAGGCTCCGCCCCCCTGACGAGCATCACAAAAATCGACGCTCAAGTCAGAGGTGGCGAAACC
CGACAGGACTATAAAGATACCAGGCGTTTCCCCCTGGAAGCTCCCTCGTGCGCTCTCCTGTTCCGACCCT
GCCGCTTACCGGATACCTGTCCGCCTTTCTCCCTTCGGGAAGCGTGGCGCTTTCTCATAGCTCACGCTGT
AGGTATCTCAGTTCGGTGTAGGTCGTTCGCTCCAAGCTGGGCTGTGTGCACGAACCCCCCGTTCAGCCCG
ACCGCTGCGCCTTATCCGGTAACTATCGTCTTGAGTCCAACCCGGTAAGACACGACTTATCGCCACTGGC
AGCAGCCACTGGTAACAGGATTAGCAGAGCGAGGTATGTAGGCGGTGCTACAGAGTTCTTGAAGTGGTGG
CCTAACTACGGCTACACTAGAAGGACAGTATTTGGTATCTGCGCTCTGCTGAAGCCAGTTACCTTCGGAA
AAAGAGTTGGTAGCTCTTGATCCGGCAAACAAACCACCGCTGGTAGCGGTGGTTTTTTTGTTTGCAAGCA
GCAGATTACGCGCAGAAAAAAAGGATCTCAAGAAGATCCTTTGATCTTTTCTACGGGGTCTGACGCTCAG
TGGAACGAAAACTCACGTTAAGGGATTTTGGTCATGAGATTATCAAAAAGGATCTTCACCTAGATCCTTT
TAAATTAAAAATGAAGTTTTAAATCAATCTAAAGTATATATGAGTAAACTTGGTCTGACAGTTACCAATG
CTTAATCAGTGAGGCACCTATCTCAGCGATCTGTCTATTTCGTTCATCCATAGTTGCCTGACTCCCCGTC
GTGTAGATAACTACGATACGGGAGGGCTTACCATCTGGCCCCAGTGCTGCAATGATACCGCGAGACCCAC
GCTCACCGGCTCCAGATTTATCAGCAATAAACCAGCCAGCCGGAAGGGCCGAGCGCAGAAGTGGTCCTGC
AACTTTATCCGCCTCCATCCAGTCTATTAATTGTTGCCGGGAAGCTAGAGTAAGTAGTTCGCCAGTTAAT
AGTTTGCGCAACGTTGTTGCCATTGCTACAGGCATCGTGGTGTCACGCTCGTCGTTTGGTATGGCTTCAT
TCAGCTCCGGTTCCCAACGATCAAGGCGAGTTACATGATCCCCCATGTTGTGCAAAAAAGCGGTTAGCTC
CTTCGGTCCTCCGATCGTTGTCAGAAGTAAGTTGGCCGCAGTGTTATCACTCATGGTTATGGCAGCACTG
CATAATTCTCTTACTGTCATGCCATCCGTAAGATGCTTTTCTGTGACTGGTGAGTACTCAACCAAGTCAT
TCTGAGAATAGTGTATGCGGCGACCGAGTTGCTCTTGCCCGGCGTCAATACGGGATAATACCGCGCCACA
TAGCAGAACTTTAAAAGTGCTCATCATTGGAAAACGTTCTTCGGGGCGAAAACTCTCAAGGATCTTACCG
CTGTTGAGATCCAGTTCGATGTAACCCACTCGTGCACCCAACTGATCTTCAGCATCTTTTACTTTCACCA
GCGTTTCTGGGTGAGCAAAAACAGGAAGGCAAAATGCCGCAAAAAAGGGAATAAGGGCGACACGGAAATG
TTGAATACTCATACTCTTCCTTTTTCAATATTATTGAAGCATTTATCAGGGTTATTGTCTCATGAGCGGA
TACATATTTGAATGTATTTAGAAAAATAAACAAATAGGGGTTCCGCGCACATTTCCCCGAAAAGTGCCAC
CTG
[124 nt withheld, positions 7774-7897]
C
[91 nt withheld, positions 7899-7989]
A
[49 nt withheld, positions 7991-8039]
CCTTTGACGTTGGAGTCCACGTTCTTT
[37 nt withheld, positions 8067-8103]
ACCCTATCTCGGTCTATTCTTTTGATTTATAAGGGATTTTGCCGATTTCGGCCTATTGGTTAAAAAATGA
GCTGATTTAACAAAAATTTAACGCGAATTTTAACAAAATATTAACGTTTACAATTTCCCATTCGCCATTC
AGGCTGCGCAACTGTTGGGAAGGGCGATCGGTGCGGGCCTCTTCGCTATTACGCCA
Features (pLannotate 1.2.2; 14 found; start..end, strand, type, name):
    329..453     +  CDS            lef2: baculovirus late expression factor 2
    491..1096    +  CDS            ORF603: baculovirus ORF603 protein
   1167..2972    -  CDS            GUS: β-glucuronidase; uidA (or gusA) from E. coli
   2987..3302    -  promoter       p6.9 promoter: Autographa californica p6.9; baculovirus late basic protein promoter
   3317..3408    +  promoter       polyhedrin promoter: polh from Autographa californica; promoter for the baculovirus polyhedrin gene
   3421..4344    +  CDS            LRRK2 (fragment): LRRK2_HUMAN - Also known as PARK8. Experimental evidence at protein level: Swiss-Prot protein existence level 1. Serine/threonine-protein kinase which phosphorylates a broad range of proteins involved in multiple processes such as neuronal plasticity, autophagy, and vesicle trafficking (PubMed:20949042, PubMed:22012985, PubMed:26824392, PubMed:29125462, PubMed:28720718, PubMed:29127255, PubMed:30398148, PubMed:29212815, PubMed:30635421, PubMed:21850687, PubMed:23395371, PubMed:17114044, PubMed:24687852, PubMed:26014385, PubMed:25201882). Is a key regulator of RAB GTPases by regulating the GTP/
   4349..4366    +  CDS            9xHis (fragment): 9xHis affinity tag
   4403..5760    +  misc_recomb    baculovirus recombination region (ORF1629): contains part of ORF1629
   5758..5835    -  CDS            P61 (fragment): P78_NPVAC - Experimental evidence at protein level: Swiss-Prot protein existence level 1. Plays a role in the transport of the nucleocapsids from the cytoplasm toward the host nucleus together with the host actin- polymerizing Arp2/3 complex. From Autographa californica nuclear polyhedrosis virus (AcMNPV).
   6023..6611    -  rep_origin     ori: high-copy-number ColE1/pMB1/pBR322/pUC origin of replication
   6782..7642    -  CDS            AmpR: β-lactamase; bla; confers resistance to ampicillin, carbenicillin, and related antibiotics
   7643..7747    -  promoter       AmpR promoter: bla
   7774..8229    +  rep_origin     f1 ori (sequence partly withheld): f1 bacteriophage origin of replication; arrow indicates direction of (+) strand synthesis
   8234..1       -  CDS            lacZα (fragment) (across the origin): LacZα fragment of β-galactosidase; lacZ fragment
