[The description below was written by a language model from this plasmid's Addgene catalogue record and pLannotate feature annotations shown in this document.]
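Description:
pBACgus/LRRK2 1867-2161 C-His_C2024S/C2025S is an 8.3 kb baculovirus transfer plasmid built on the Novagen pBACgus backbone, intended for making recombinant AcMNPV-type baculovirus to express a protein in insect cells. In E. coli it is maintained as a high-copy plasmid through a ColE1/pUC-type origin and selected with ampicillin via the β-lactamase gene. An f1 origin and a residual lacZα fragment are also annotated in the bacterial portion.

The payload is a fragment of human LRRK2 covering residues 1867–2161, a stretch of this serine/threonine kinase, which is also known as PARK8 or dardarin. The fragment carries two cysteine-to-serine substitutions, C2024S and C2025S; the record does not explain their purpose. The coding sequence sits directly downstream of the very late polyhedrin (polH) promoter and is followed by a C-terminal 6xHis tag for metal-affinity purification (the annotation tool labels it as a partial 9xHis match, consistent with six histidines). It was inserted by restriction cloning between BamHI and HindIII sites, both of which were destroyed.

Divergently oriented from the polyhedrin cassette is an E. coli β-glucuronidase (GUS) reporter driven by the baculovirus late p6.9 promoter, which allows recombinant virus to be identified by GUS staining. The two cassettes are flanked on one side by lef2/ORF603 sequences and on the other by the ORF1629 recombination region. These viral homology arms direct homologous recombination with baculovirus DNA at the polyhedrin locus. The typical use is production and purification of this mutant His-tagged LRRK2 fragment from insect cells, though the record does not state specific downstream applications.
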