Addgene plasmid #40384: pBACgus/LRRK2 1867-2161 C-His_C2024S/C2025S
Depositing lab: Michael J Fox Foundation MJFF. Depositing organization: Michael J Fox Foundation.
Backbone
  Vector backbone: pBACgus
  Backbone manufacturer: Novagen
  Vector type: Baculovirus
Growth in bacteria
  Bacterial resistance: Ampicillin, 100 μg/mL
  Growth temperature: 37°C
  Growth strain: Top10
  Copy number: High Copy
Gene/Insert
  Gene/Insert name: LRRK2
  Species: H. sapiens (human)
  Mutation: aa1867-2161, C2024S/C2025S
  Entrez Gene: LRRK2 (a.k.a. AURA17, DARDARIN, PARK8, RIPK7, ROCO2)
  Promoter: polH
  Tag / fusion protein: 6xHis (C terminal on insert)
  Cloning method: Restriction Enzyme; 5′ cloning site BamHI (destroyed during cloning); 3′ cloning site HindIII (destroyed during cloning)
  Sequencing primers: 5′ DSP2466For:GAATTTCGTCGACAGATC; 3′ DSP2466Rev:AATAACCCGGATCAGCTT
Terms and licenses: Academic/Nonprofit Terms; Industry Terms
How to cite: pBACgus/LRRK2 1867-2161 C-His_C2024S/C2025S was a gift from Michael J Fox Foundation MJFF (Addgene plasmid # 40384 ; http://n2t.net/addgene:40384 ; RRID:Addgene_40384)
