>Addgene plasmid #40384 | pBACgus/LRRK2 1867-2161 C-His_C2024S/C2025S | addgene partial sequence | sequence record 53021 | DSP2466Rev 5'-AATAACCCGGATCAGCTT-3'
GGTGGTGGTGGTGGTGCTCGAGTGCGGCCGCAAGCTTTCAATGATGGTGATGGTGGTGGTTATGGTGAGT
AGCAACCATACATTCCACGATAACATTCTTAGGCAGGAGAATACGGCGAGTCAGACAGACGAGTTCAGCG
CTGTTAAGGATGTCGAACACTTGAGCAGAGGTTGGACGTTCCTGAGGGTTTTCTTTAAGGCACTGTTTGA
TGAGCTTCTCTACCATCGGCCACGGAGCGCAACCGTATTCTTTAACCGGGTCTGGCAGCTTGCCCTGGAT
TTCCAGTTCGTCGAATTCGTTAGGGAACTTCAGACCTTCTACGATACGGCCGCCGGTAGTCAGGATATCG
TACAGGAGCAGACCGAACGAGTAAACGTCAGCTTGCTGGTTGTAAATAACGTTGCCACGAGCCACTTCTG
GAGCACGGAAACCCGGCGTACCTTCGCTTGTTTTAATGCCCATGCGGCTGCTGTACTGCGCAATACCATA
GTCTGCAATCTTAGCGATGATGGCAGCGTTCGGGTACAGAGTAAACAGCAGTACATTATGAGGTTTCAGG
TCGCGATAAATGATCATTGCAGAATGAAGATAACGCAGGCCGTCAGCTACATGCAGAGCGATACGATGCT
GCAGAGTACGGGTCAGAGAAGCCTTGTCCTGCTGCAGCAGGCGGTCGAGAGAGCCCTTGGATGCCAGCTC
CATCACCAGCATACGAGGACGGATGCCAGCGGCCAGCAGGGAGATGAGGCTCGGATGGTGCAGATGACAC
AGAACGACCAGTTCCTGACGGAGCAGACGGAGCGAGGTGTGCTTGTTGAAGATCTTTACGGCGACTTCTT
CGCCTTCATAAGCAGCACGGTATACGGAGCCGAAAGAGCCGTCGCCGAGC
