>Addgene plasmid #40384 | pBACgus/LRRK2 1867-2161 C-His_C2024S/C2025S | addgene partial sequence | sequence record 53022 | DSP2466For 5'-GAATTTCGTCGACAGATC-3'
AATAAATAAGTATTTTACTGTTTTCGTAACAGTTTTGTAATAAAAAAACCTATAAATATAGGATCCATGA
ACATCATGCTCAACAACGATGAGCTCGAATTTGAACAAGCTCCAGAATTCCTGCTCGGCGACGGCTCTTT
CGGCTCCGTATACCGTGCTGCTTATGAAGGCGAAGAAGTCGCCGTAAAGATCTTCAACAAGCACACCTCG
CTCCGTCTGCTCCGTCAGGAACTGGTCGTTCTGTGTCATCTGCACCATCCGAGCCTCATCTCCCTGCTGG
CCGCTGGCATCCGTCCTCGTATGCTGGTGATGGAGCTGGCATCCAAGGGCTCTCTCGACCGCCTGCTGCA
GCAGGACAAGGCTTCTCTGACCCGTACTCTGCAGCATCGTATCGCTCTGCATGTAGCTGACGGCCTGCGT
TATCTTCATTCTGCAATGATCATTTATCGCGACCTGAAACCTCATAATGTACTGCTGTTTACTCTGTACC
CGAACGCTGCCATCATCGCTAAGATTGCAGACTATGGTATTGCGCAGTACAGCAGCCGCATGGGCATTAA
AACAAGCGAAGGTACGCCGGGTTTCCGTGCTCCAGAAGTGGCTCGTGGCAACGTTATTTACAACCAGCAA
GCTGACGTTTACTCGTTCGGTCTGCTCCTGTACGATATCCTGACTACCGGCGGCCGTATCGTAGAAGGTC
TGAAGTTCCCTAACGAATTCGACGAACTGGAAATCCAGGGCAAGCTGCCAGACCCGGTTAAAGAATACGG
TTGCGCTCCGTGGCCGATGGTAGAGAAGCTCATCAAACAGTGCCTTAAAGAAAACCCTCAGGAACGTCCA
ACCTCTGCTCAAGTGTTCGACATC
